>Addgene plasmid #184006 | OA-1053A | addgene full sequence | sequence record 371151 | Addgene NGS Result
AGCGGAAGAGCGCCCAATACGCAAACCGCCTCTCCCCGCGCGTTGGCCGATTCATTAATGCAGCTGGCAC
GACAGGTTTCCCGACTGGAAAGCGGGCAGTGAGCGCAACGCAATTAATGTGAGTTAGCTCACTCATTAGG
CACCCCAGGCTTTACACTTTATGCTTCCGGCTCGTATGTTGTGTGGAATTGTGAGCGGATAACAATTTCA
CACAGGAAACAGCTATGACATGATTACGAATTCGAGCTCGGTACCCGGGGATCCTCTAGAGTCGACGCTC
GCGCGACTTGGTTTGCCATTCTTTAGCGCGCGTCGCGTCACACAGCTTGGCCACAATGTGGTTTTTGTCA
AACGAAGATTCTATGACGTGTTTAAAGTTTAGGTCGAGTAAAGCGCAAATCTTTTTTAACCCTAGAAAGA
TAGTCTGCGTAAAATTGACGCATGCATTCTTGAAATATTGCTCTCTCTTTCTAAATAGCGCGAATCCGTC
GCTGTGCATTTAGGACATCTCAGTCGCCGCTTGGAGCTCCCGTGAGGCGTGCTTGTCAATGCGGTAAGTG
TCACTGATTTTGAACTATAACGACCGCGTGAGTCAAAATGACGCATGATTATCTTTTACGTGACTTTTAA
GATTTAACTCATACGATAATTATATTGTTATTTCATGTTCTACTTACGTGATAACTTATTATATATATAT
TTTCTTGTTATAGATATCGTGACTAATATATAATAAAATGGGTAGTTCTTTAGACGATGAGCATATCCTC
TCTGCTCTTCTGCAAAGCGATGACGAGCTTGTTGGTGAGGATTCTGACAGTGAAATATCAGATCACGTAA
GTGAAGATGACGTCCAGAGCGATACAGAAGAAGCGTTTATAGATGAGGTACATGAAGTGCAGCCAACGTC
AAGCGGTAGTGAAATATTAGACGAACAAAATGTTATTGAACAACCAGGTTCTTCATTGGCTTCTAACAGA
ATCTTGACCTTGCCACAGAGGACTATTAGAGGTAAGAATAAACATTGTTGGTCAACTTCAAAGTCCACGA
GGCGTAGCCGAGTCTCTGCACTGAACATTGTCAGATCCGAGATCGGCCGGCCTAGAAGCTTTAAGATACA
TTGATGAGTTTGGACAAACCACAACTAGAATGCAGTGAAAAAAATGCTTTATTTGTGAAATTTGTGATGC
TATTGCTTTATTTGTAACCATTATAAGCTGCAATAAACAAGTTAACAACAACAATTGCATTCATTTTATG
TTTCAGGTTCAGGGGGAGGTGTGGGAGGTTTTTTAAAGCAAGTAAAACCTCTACAAATGTGGTATGGCTG
ATTATGATCTAGAGTCGCGGCCGCCTACTTGTACAGCTCGTCCATGCCGTAGAGGAACAGGTGATGTCGG
CCTTCGCTGCGCTCATACTGCTCGACAATGGTGTAGTCTTCGTTATGCGAAGTTATATCCAGTTTCGTAT
CCACATAATAATATCCGGGCAGCTGAACCGGCTTCTTGGCCATGTAAATGGTCTTAAATTCGACCAGGTA
GTGACCACCATCTTTCAGTTTGAGGGCCTGATGGATCTCGCCCTTGAGCACTCCGTCTCGAGGGTACAGA
CGTTCGGTGGATGCCTCCCAACCCATGGTCTTCTTCTGCATCACTGGGCCATCTGGCGGAAAGTTAGTGC
CGCGCATTTTAACCTTATAGATCAGTGTACCGTCCTGCAAACTGCTATCTTGGGTCACAGTGACCAGTCC
TCCGTCTTCGAAATTCATCACGCGCTCCCACTTGAAGCCTTCCGGAAAGGACAGCTTTTTGTAGTCCGGT
ATGTCAGCGGGGTGCTTAACGTAGGCCTTGCTGCCGTACATAAACTGGGGACTCAGGATATCCCAGGCGA
AGGGCAGTGGTCCGCCCTTGGTGACCTTGAGTTTGGCTGTTTGTGTGCCTTCATACGGGCGTCCCTCGCC
CTCTCCCTCGATCTCGAACTCATGTCCGTTCATGGATCCCTCCATCCTAACTTTGAAGCGCATAAATTCC
TTGATAACGGCCATGTTGTTGTCCTCGGAGGAGGCGGTGCCGGAGCTGCCGCTGCCGGTGCTGCCGGTGC
CATGCCCCAGGAACAGGTGGTGGCGGCCCTCGGAGCGCTCGTACTGTTCCACGATGGTGTAGTCCTCGTT
GTGGGAGGTGATGTCCAGCTTGGTGTCCACGTAGTAGTAGCCGGGCAGTTGCACGGGCTTCTTGGCCATG
TAGATGGTCTTGAACTCCACCAGGTAGTGGCCGCCGTCCTTCAGCTTCAGGGCCTGGTGGATCTCGCCCT
TCAGCACGCCGTCGCGGGGGTACAGGCGCTCGGTGGAGGCCTCCCAGCCCATGGTCTTCTTCTGCATTAC
GGGGCCGTCGGGGGGGAAGTTGGTGCCGCGCATCTTCACCTTGTAGATCAGCGTGCCGTCCTGCAGGGAG
GAGTCCTGGGTCACGGTCACCAGACCGCCGTCCTCGAAGTTCATCACGCGCTCCCACTTGAAGCCCTCGG
GGAAGGACAGCTTCTTGTAATCGGGGATGTCGGCGGGGTGCTTCACGTACGCCTTGGAGCCGTACATGAA
CTGGGGGGACAGGATGTCCCAGGCGAAGGGCAGGGGGCCGCCCTTGGTCACCTTCAGCTTGGCGGTCTGG
GTGCCCTCGTAGGGGCGGCCCTCGCCCTCGCCCTCGATCTCGAACTCGTGGCCGTTCATGGAGCCCTCCA
TGCGCACCTTGAAGCGCATGAACTCTTTGATGACCTCCTCGCCCTTGCTCACCATGGTGGCGACCGGTGG
ATCGTACCGTCGACTCTAGCGGTACCCCGATTGTTTAGCTTGTTCAGCTGCGCTTGTTTATTTGCTTAGC
TTTCGCTTAGCGACGTGTTCACTTTGCTTGTTTGAATTGAATTGTCGCTCCGTAGACGAAGCGCCTCTAT
TTATACTCCGGCGGTCGAGGGTTCGAAATCGATAAGCTTGGATCCTAATTGAATTAGCTCTAATTGAATT
AGTCTCTAATTGAATTAGATCCCCGGGCGAGCTCGAATTGGCGCGCCGGGCCCAAAAGGCCGAAATCGGT
TTTGGTGTCCATACTCCATGTTAGTACGCCAAAGGCATGGCAAATACATTTCAAACGTACATTAATGTCA
ATTTTGTTCTCTACCATCACAATAAATACTAAAAAAATATTTTTGTCAAATTTCCAATTAGCTTAATAAT
ATAATATACGTACAAAATTACCCCTTTCAGAGCCCCTCCTGGCTACACCACTGGTCCATCACCCGAAAGG
CTTTGGGGTTTTTCATATTTCGACATGTAGAATCTAACAAAAATAGTCCGGTTAAAAACCCCGTGTAACT
CCATCGTGACCTTCCCTTGTGAGAATTTTTGTCAGAAAATACTCAGGAAATGTTGTACATATAATTTAAG
CCCGGCAATAATTTCTAAAGTAGCTGCTTGTGCAGATTATGGAATATGCCTGAAAGAATTTCTTGAATAC
CTAATTCTTGAAAATTTGAGAACATAGTAACATTTGAAGAATGCTTTACCATTCCTTATTATTAATTGCC
GAAGCATCTTAAAAAAAGCACCGACTCGGTGCCACTTTTTCAAGTTGATAACGGACTAGCCTTATCTTAA
CTTGCTATGCTGTTTCCAGCATAGCTCTAAGACACAATAAACATTCAATGATGATCAATTAGCCTCATTC
ATCTTAGTTATATACTCAATGGAAACGGTAAAAGTTCTAGCGATGGGCGAAAATATTTTTTCCTATCCAT
AAAGAGAGCTTTAAGTTAGTCCTCTTTGACCTTTTTATTATAATATTTGATTTGACCTCGTTGGCTTTCA
ATGACATTCTTTGAGAGAACAATGAGTATCTTAAACGCTCAAATAAATATTACCTATCGCATCTCTTCAT
AGTAAAATAAATGTTCCAAACAGATCCGTGTTTGCGATTGCATATTTCAAGGCGTAATGTATTTTTCGGA
GGATGGATGCTGACAATGAAACCGTATCCGTTATCACCATGGAGAGGTGTTGAAGAACGAACAATTAAGA
AGAAAGTTTTTTGTTTTCGGCATTTGATAGGATCTTACCACTCGAAGCCAATCCAGCGAGACAAATAGCT
TGAAGTTATTTAGCGCATCGTTAAATTTTTAACGACTCTAATTGGAGCTGCCAGACAAATTTGATTTGTC
CGTGCGGTATGCATATGTACCTACTTACGTCTGTCGTTTTGTCTCCGTTTACCGGGAGGGAAAGTCTGGA
AACATGGAAACTCTATAGTTGCCAGGTAGACCATCTGCCTCCGTCGGCTGGCTGGATTCCAATTTGAATA
TTGGCTAATTGGAAGAGATGGAAGTTTTTGAATGGATGATTGAATAATTGAAGCGACTCCGGGTACCTGT
TTGTAAGCTCTGCAACAGTGCCATAGATTCGTGTCAGTCCATCACTAGAATCAAATCAACTTGTACTTGA
TATATAAATGGCTTGGGTTAATGTGCTTCGGCAAGACATATCCGCGGTTAATTAAGCGATCGCGACTCAA
TACTGGAATCTTGAAAATGTTAGGAACTTTATAATGTTACAATTGCTGTTATCTCAAGATTCATTCATAG
GATACAGATTTCTAGCTAAAATTCGAAAATTCTAAGGAAAATCCTTGTTGTCAAATCATTATAAAATTCA
CATGCACATAAAGGGAATACTGTAAAGTTACATAACCAACATAAATTTCATGATCGATTACGCGATGCAT
AGCGGGAATGTAGTAATATTCATATTTTCACATAATTTGTCACGTGAATAAGTGACAAATTTGGCATATA
TGCATGATTTTATTGATTTCAAGAGTCACTCTGAATGGAATTTTCTTAACATGCAGCATTACTCTGTACT
TTGAATAGAATTTTCTTAAAGTAGTAGGTACTACATGTTCGAAAAGGTTTTTATTCATACCAAAAGTGTA
GTAAACTTTGTGGATTTTGTTTTTGAGTAGATGCTACATGTAGTAAAGTTCAACGCTTTTTATTCATACG
GCCCAGTGCCGCTTATTTCCAAGGCATTCCTCGCCCTAACCTTATCTTCGCCATGCACAACAAACTGCTT
CACTGCAATATTAGGAATCGATGAACAACCACCAAAAAAAGCACCGACTCGGTGCCACTTTTTCAAGTTG
ATAACGGACTAGCCTTATCTTAACTTGCTATGCTGTTTCCAGCATAGCTCTAAGACGTATATGTTTTAGT
ATAATAATTTCACTACTCTTGCCTCTGCTCTTATATAGTCTTCTACAGCGAACGCGGTTCTAGCGATGGA
TGGACGTATCAACTCGATGGGCGATTTCATTCGTTCGCACCCCAATCGGAACGGAACGCTACCCAGGGGC
ACACATAGAGAAGCGAAAAAAAGTTTAGTTTTTGTCTACCTACAAAAAGTCAAACGTCCCAACTTATTGC
TGATACTCTACCCTACACACCTATCTGCCGACGATCTTCAATTATAATACTGTATGTGCTTACTGTAAAG
GATGACTCATCTAACACCATTCCTATAACGATCAATTAAATATTCAATTTGTTTCAACTATGTTGGTCGA
CTCGACGGAGTCGCACAGCACAGCCGCACAGTGCGTTGAATGTATGGAGATGTGGACAGAAGTCATAACT
AAAAGACCAGTCTGGATTAGTCAAGTCTAGTACACGACGGCCTTGCAGTTGAGGTCGAAATACGCGTATC
TATCAAAGGATACAAACTCTAGTGGAATTAAATTATATAGCACTAAATTCGGGTTCCCTTTAACTTACTG
TTTATCGCCGAAAAATACCATGAAATTTGATTTTTGTCTACGGGAAAACGCACTGTGAGCCGCTCCGACC
ACACTCGAGCAGTTGTTAACAGTTTTCCCAGTCGAGCGAAGAATAATTAGAGTCTTCTGGTGGAATGTCA
ACATTCTTGATGTGACTCTCTGGTCTGCAGATTCGATCGACTGTCTGGCGCGCTTTGCATCTCTCAGAGC
GGTAGTGAAATGCAAATGAAGGGTTCAATTCCTTGGGAATCGTCGTCGTCGTCGTCGTCTAGGACGGCGA
GTGTGGTATATGTTTTAATTTACGGGATTTTCAACTCGTCTCGTCACCCGAGCATAATTTATGCCGAAAG
AAAGGAATCCGACTGACTGGTGACAGATATGATGCTACCGTTCCCCTGAAGACGATTATAATAGTTTCGT
TTGTGATGAAGATCTCCTAGGAGCCCGGGCGAGCTCGAATTAACCATTGTGGGAACCGTGCGATCAAACA
AACGCGAGATACCGGAAGTACTGAAAAACAGTCGCTCCAGGCCAGTGGGAACATCGATGTTTTGTTTTGA
CGGACCCCTTACTCTCGTCTCATATAAACCGAAGCCAGCTAAGATGGTATACTTATTATCATCTTGTGAT
GAGGATGCTTCTATCAACGAAAGTACCGGTAAACCGCAAATGGTTATGTATTATAATCAAACTAAAGGCG
GAGTGGACACGCTAGACCAAATGTGTTCTGTGATGACCTGCAGTAGGAAGACGAATAGGTGGCCTATGGC
ATTATTGTACGGAATGATAAACATTGCCTGCATAAATTCTTTTATTATATACAGCCATAATGTCAGTAGC
AAGGGAGAAAAGGTTCAAAGTCGCAAAAAATTTATGAGAAACCTTTACATGAGCCTGACGTCATCGTTTA
TGCGTAAGCGTTTAGAAGCTCCTACTTTGAAGAGATATTTGCGCGATAATATCTCTAATATTTTGCCAAA
TGAAGTGCCTGGTACATCAGATGACAGTACTGAAGAGCCAGTAATGAAAAAACGTACTTACTGTACTTAC
TGCCCCTCTAAAATAAGGCGAAAGGCAAATGCATCGTGCAAAAAATGCAAAAAAGTTATTTGTCGAGAGC
ATAATATTGATATGTGCCAAAGTTGTTTCTGACTGACTAATAAGTATAATTTGTTTCTATTATGTATAAG
TTAAGCTAATTACTTATTTTATAATACAACATGACTGTTTTTAAAGTACAAAATAAGTTTATTTTTGTAA
AAGAGAGAATGTTTAAAAGTTTTGTTACTTTATAGAAGAAATTTTGAGTTTTTGTTTTTTTTAATAAATA
AATAAACATAAATAAATTGTTTGTTGAATTTATTATTAGTATGTAAGTGTAAATATAATAAAACTTAATA
TCTATTCAAATTAATAAATAAACCTCGATATACAGACCGATAAAACACATGCGTCAATTTTACGCATGAT
TATCTTTAACGTACGTCACAATATGATTATCTTTCTAGGGTTAAATAATAGTTTCTAATTTTTTTATTAT
TCAGCCTGCTGTCGTGAATACCGTATATCTCAACGCTGTCTGTGAGATTGTCGTATTCTAGCCTTTTTAG
TTTTTCGCTCATCGACTTGATATTGTCCGACACATTTTCGTCGATTTGCGTTTTGATCAAAGACTTGAGC
AGAGACACGTTAATCAACTGTTCAAATTGATCCATATTAACGATATCAACCCGATGCGTATATGGTGCGT
AAAATATATTTTTTAACCCTCTTATACTTTGCACTCTGCGTTAATACGCGTTCGTGTACAGACGTAATCA
TGTTTTCTTTTTTGGATAAAACTCCTACTGAGTTTGACCTCATATTAGACCCTCACAAGTTGCAAAACGT
GGCATTTTTTACCAATGAAGAATTTAAAGTTATTTTAAAAAATTTCATCACAGATTTAAAGAAGAACCAA
AAATTAAATTATTTCAACAGTTTAATCGACCAGTTAATCAACGTGTACACAGACGCGTCGGCAAAAAACA
CGCAGCCCGACGTGTTGGCTAAAATTATTAAATCAACTTGTGTTATAGTCACGGATTTGCCGTCCAACGT
GTTCCTCAAAAAGTTGAAGACCAACAAGTTTACGGACACTATTAATTATTTGATTTTGCCCCACTTCATT
TTGTGGGATCACAATTTTGTTATATTTTTAAACAAAGCTTGGCACTGGCCGTCGTTTTACAACGTCGTGA
CTGGGAAAACCCTGGCGTTACCCAACTTAATCGCCTTGCAGCACATCCCCCTTTCGCCAGCTGGCGTAAT
AGCGAAGAGGCCCGCACCGATCGCCCTTCCCAACAGTTGCGCAGCCTGAATGGCGAATGGCGCCTGATGC
GGTATTTTCTCCTTACGCATCTGTGCGGTATTTCACACCGCATATGGTGCACTCTCAGTACAATCTGCTC
TGATGCCGCATAGTTAAGCCAGCCCCGACACCCGCCAACACCCGCTGACGCGCCCTGACGGGCTTGTCTG
CTCCCGGCATCCGCTTACAGACAAGCTGTGACCGTCTCCGGGAGCTGCATGTGTCAGAGGTTTTCACCGT
CATCACCGAAACGCGCGAGACGAAAGGGCCTCGTGATACGCCTATTTTTATAGGTTAATGTCATGATAAT
AATGGTTTCTTAGACGTCAGGTGGCACTTTTCGGGGAAATGTGCGCGGAACCCCTATTTGTTTATTTTTC
TAAATACATTCAAATATGTATCCGCTCATGAGACAATAACCCTGATAAATGCTTCAATAATATTGAAAAA
GGAAGAGTATGAGTATTCAACATTTCCGTGTCGCCCTTATTCCCTTTTTTGCGGCATTTTGCCTTCCTGT
TTTTGCTCACCCAGAAACGCTGGTGAAAGTAAAAGATGCTGAAGATCAGTTGGGTGCACGAGTGGGTTAC
ATCGAACTGGATCTCAACAGCGGTAAGATCCTTGAGAGTTTTCGCCCCGAAGAACGTTTTCCAATGATGA
GCACTTTTAAAGTTCTGCTATGTGGCGCGGTATTATCCCGTATTGACGCCGGGCAAGAGCAACTCGGTCG
CCGCATACACTATTCTCAGAATGACTTGGTTGAGTACTCACCAGTCACAGAAAAGCATCTTACGGATGGC
ATGACAGTAAGAGAATTATGCAGTGCTGCCATAACCATGAGTGATAACACTGCGGCCAACTTACTTCTGA
CAACGATCGGAGGACCGAAGGAGCTAACCGCTTTTTTGCACAACATGGGGGATCATGTAACTCGCCTTGA
TCGTTGGGAACCGGAGCTGAATGAAGCCATACCAAACGACGAGCGTGACACCACGATGCCTGTAGCAATG
GCAACAACGTTGCGCAAACTATTAACTGGCGAACTACTTACTCTAGCTTCCCGGCAACAATTAATAGACT
GGATGGAGGCGGATAAAGTTGCAGGACCACTTCTGCGCTCGGCCCTTCCGGCTGGCTGGTTTATTGCTGA
TAAATCTGGAGCCGGTGAGCGTGGGTCTCGCGGTATCATTGCAGCACTGGGGCCAGATGGTAAGCCCTCC
CGTATCGTAGTTATCTACACGACGGGGAGTCAGGCAACTATGGATGAACGAAATAGACAGATCGCTGAGA
TAGGTGCCTCACTGATTAAGCATTGGTAACTGTCAGACCAAGTTTACTCATATATACTTTAGATTGATTT
AAAACTTCATTTTTAATTTAAAAGGATCTAGGTGAAGATCCTTTTTGATAATCTCATGACCAAAATCCCT
TAACGTGAGTTTTCGTTCCACTGAGCGTCAGACCCCGTAGAAAAGATCAAAGGATCTTCTTGAGATCCTT
TTTTTCTGCGCGTAATCTGCTGCTTGCAAACAAAAAAACCACCGCTACCAGCGGTGGTTTGTTTGCCGGA
TCAAGAGCTACCAACTCTTTTTCCGAAGGTAACTGGCTTCAGCAGAGCGCAGATACCAAATACTGTTCTT
CTAGTGTAGCCGTAGTTAGGCCACCACTTCAAGAACTCTGTAGCACCGCCTACATACCTCGCTCTGCTAA
TCCTGTTACCAGTGGCTGCTGCCAGTGGCGATAAGTCGTGTCTTACCGGGTTGGACTCAAGACGATAGTT
ACCGGATAAGGCGCAGCGGTCGGGCTGAACGGGGGGTTCGTGCACACAGCCCAGCTTGGAGCGAACGACC
TACACCGAACTGAGATACCTACAGCGTGAGCTATGAGAAAGCGCCACGCTTCCCGAAGGGAGAAAGGCGG
ACAGGTATCCGGTAAGCGGCAGGGTCGGAACAGGAGAGCGCACGAGGGAGCTTCCAGGGGGAAACGCCTG
GTATCTTTATAGTCCTGTCGGGTTTCGCCACCTCTGACTTGAGCGTCGATTTTTGTGATGCTCGTCAGGG
GGGCGGAGCCTATGGAAAAACGCCAGCAACGCGGCCTTTTTACGGTTCCTGGCCTTTTGCTGGCCTTTTG
CTCACATGTTCTTTCCTGCGTTATCCCCTGATTCTGTGGATAACCGTATTACCGCCTTTGAGTGAGCTGA
TACCGCTCGCCGCAGCCGAACGACCGAGCGCAGCGAGTCAGTGAGCGAGGA
Features (pLannotate 1.2.2; 20 found; start..end, strand, type, name):
     10..102     +  CDS            lacI (fragment): lac repressor; lacI; The lac repressor binds to the lac operator to inhibit transcription in E. coli. This inhibition can be relieved by adding lactose or isopropyl-β-D-thiogalactopyranoside (IPTG).
    115..136     +  protein_bind   CAP binding site: CAP binding activates transcription in the presence of cAMP. E. coli catabolite activator protein
    151..181     +  promoter       lac promoter: promoter for the E. coli lac operon
    189..205     +  protein_bind   lac operator: The lac repressor binds to the lac operator to inhibit transcription in E. coli. This inhibition can be relieved by adding lactose or isopropyl-β-D-thiogalactopyranoside (IPTG). lac repressor encoded by lacI
    238..276     +  misc_feature   MCS (fragment): pUC18/19 multiple cloning site
    269..409     -  CDS            FP (fragment): FP25_NPVAC - Experimental evidence at protein level: Swiss-Prot protein existence level 1. From Autographa californica nuclear polyhedrosis virus (AcMNPV).
   1112..1233    -  polyA_signal   SV40 poly(A) signal: SV40 polyadenylation signal
   1256..1339    -  CDS            large T antigen (fragment): large T antigen from SV40 (simian virus 40)
   1358..2785    -  CDS            tdTomato: tdTomato is a basic (constitutively fluorescent) orange fluorescent protein published in 2004, derived from Discosoma sp.. It is reported to be a somewhat slowly-maturing tandem dimer with low acid sensitivity.
   2829..2951    -  promoter       hsp70 promoter (fragment): Drosophila melanogaster hsp70Bb promoter
   3588..3655    -  misc_RNA       tracrRNA (fragment): trans-activating CRISPR RNA for the Streptococcus pyogenes CRISPR/Cas9 system
   5151..5218    -  misc_RNA       tracrRNA (fragment): trans-activating CRISPR RNA for the Streptococcus pyogenes CRISPR/Cas9 system
   7322..7525    -  CDS            FP (fragment): FP25_NPVAC - Experimental evidence at protein level: Swiss-Prot protein existence level 1. From Autographa californica nuclear polyhedrosis virus (AcMNPV).
   7552..8019    +  CDS            LEF-9 (fragment): LEF9_NPVAC - Experimental evidence at protein level: Swiss-Prot protein existence level 1. Component of the viral DNA-dependent RNA polymerase which is composed of four equimolar subunits of LEF-4, LEF-8, LEF-9, and p47. Plays an essential role in late and very late gene expression. From Autographa californica nuclear polyhedrosis virus (AcMNPV).
   8023..8177    +  CDS            lacZα (fragment): LacZα fragment of β-galactosidase; lacZ fragment
   8183..8282    -  misc_feature   bom (fragment): basis of mobility region from pBR322
   8384..8419    -  CDS            rop (fragment): Rop protein, which maintains plasmids at low copy number; rop
   8514..8618    +  promoter       AmpR promoter: bla
   8619..9479    +  CDS            AmpR: β-lactamase; bla; confers resistance to ampicillin, carbenicillin, and related antibiotics
   9650..10238   +  rep_origin     ori: high-copy-number ColE1/pMB1/pBR322/pUC origin of replication
