[The description below was written by a language model from this plasmid's Addgene catalogue record and pLannotate feature annotations shown in this document.]
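Description:
OA-1053A is an insect expression plasmid of about 10.4 kb, built by Gibson assembly on an existing repository backbone to deliver guide RNAs in the mosquito Aedes aegypti. It is propagated in E. coli through a high-copy ColE1/pUC-type origin and selected with ampicillin via the bla (AmpR) gene and its promoter. Remnants of pUC-style cloning sequence are also present (lac promoter and operator, CAP site, and fragments of lacI, lacZα, the multiple cloning site, bom and rop), but these appear to be backbone leftovers rather than functional parts.

The payload is a roughly 3.3 kb two-guide array in which one sgRNA targeting the promoter of the eve gene is driven by a U6b promoter and a second by a U6c promoter. The feature table supports this with two separate Streptococcus pyogenes tracrRNA-derived scaffold fragments on the same strand, although the U6 promoters and spacer sequences themselves were not annotated. Next to the array is a marker cassette encoding tdTomato. It is preceded by a fragment of the Drosophila hsp70 promoter, probably a minimal core, and any upstream enhancer element is not identified in the record. The cassette ends in an SV40 polyadenylation signal.

Fragments matching the baculovirus FP25 and LEF-9 genes flank the guide and marker region. Such flanks are characteristic of plasmids carrying piggyBac transposon arms, but the record does not explicitly state a transposon or an integration method. According to the record and its associated publication, the plasmid supplies promoter-targeting guides for CRISPR-mediated transcriptional activation of eve. The activator protein is not encoded on this plasmid and must be supplied separately.
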