Addgene plasmid #184006: OA-1053A
Purpose: Expresses arrays of gRNA targeting eve promoter under U6b/c promoter
Depositing lab: Omar Akbari. Depositing organization: University of California, San Diego (UCSD). Publication: CRISPR mediated transactivation in the human disease vector Aedes aegypti. Bui M, Dalla Benetta E, Dong Y, Zhao Y, Yang T, Li M, Antoshechkin IA, Buchman A, Bottino-Rojas V, James AA, Perry MW, Dimopoulos G, Akbari OS. PLoS Pathog. 2023 Jan 19;19(1):e1010842. doi: 10.1371/journal.ppat.1010842. eCollection 2023 Jan. PubMed 36656895.
Backbone
  Vector backbone: #120363
  Backbone manufacturer: addgene
  Backbone size w/o insert (bp): 9310
  Total vector size (bp): 10398
  Vector type: Insect Expression
Growth in bacteria
  Bacterial resistance: Ampicillin, 100 μg/mL
  Growth temperature: 37°C
  Growth strain: DH5alpha
  Copy number: Unknown
Gene/Insert
  Gene/Insert name: U6b:sgRNAeve1 - U6c:sgRNAeve2
  Species: A. aegypti
  Insert size (bp): 3280
  Cloning method: Gibson Cloning
  Sequencing primers: 5′ AATTCGAGCTCGCCCGGG; 3′ CGAAATCGGTTTTGGTGT
Terms and licenses: Academic/Nonprofit Terms; Industry Terms: Not Available to Industry
How to cite: OA-1053A was a gift from Omar Akbari (Addgene plasmid # 184006 ; http://n2t.net/addgene:184006 ; RRID:Addgene_184006)
